Addgene plasmid #103839: ptagBFP-LacI
Purpose: Flourescent marker for lacO arrays
Depositing lab: Karsten Rippe. Depositing organization: Deutsches Krebsforschungszentrum (DKFZ). Publication: Real-time observation of light-controlled transcription in living cells. Rademacher A, Erdel F, Trojanowski J, Schumacher S, Rippe K. J Cell Sci. 2017 Dec 15;130(24):4213-4224. doi: 10.1242/jcs.205534. Epub 2017 Nov 9. PubMed 29122982.
Backbone
  Vector backbone: pEGFP-C1
  Backbone manufacturer: Clontech
  Vector type: Mammalian Expression
  Selectable markers: Neomycin (select with G418)
Growth in bacteria
  Bacterial resistance: Kanamycin, 50 μg/mL
  Growth temperature: 37°C
  Growth strain: DH5alpha
  Copy number: High Copy
Gene/Insert
  Gene/Insert name: tagBFP-LacI
  Insert size (bp): 1815
  Mutation: LacI: C19T (silent, L7L), T264C (silent, A88A), C370A (L124I), C404T (T135I), A417T (silent, A139A), G424A (A142T), T465A (silent, T155T)
  Promoter: SV2
  Cloning method: Restriction Enzyme; 5′ cloning site AgeI (not destroyed); 3′ cloning site BamHI (destroyed during cloning)
Terms and licenses: Academic/Nonprofit Terms; Industry Terms: Not Available to Industry
Depositor comments: replaced CMV promoter by SV2 promoter and EGFP by tagBFP
How to cite: ptagBFP-LacI was a gift from Karsten Rippe (Addgene plasmid # 103839 ; http://n2t.net/addgene:103839 ; RRID:Addgene_103839)
