[The description below was written by a language model from this plasmid's Addgene catalogue record and pLannotate feature annotations shown in this document.]
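Description:
ptagBFP-LacI is a mammalian expression plasmid built on the Clontech pEGFP-C1 backbone, in which the depositor replaced the original CMV promoter with an "SV2" promoter and swapped EGFP for the blue fluorescent protein TagBFP. The annotated sequence (about 5.5 kb) agrees with this. An SV40 enhancer/early promoter sits upstream of a TagBFP coding sequence, followed closely by the lacI open reading frame, giving an N-terminal TagBFP fusion to the lac repressor. A short fragment annotated as SV40 large T antigen lies downstream of lacI. It may correspond to a nuclear localisation sequence, although the record does not say so. The cassette ends with an SV40 polyadenylation signal. The LacI portion carries several nucleotide changes relative to the reference, four of them silent and three causing amino-acid substitutions (L124I, T135I and A142T). The record does not comment on their functional significance.

The plasmid replicates at high copy in E. coli from a ColE1/pUC-type origin and also carries an f1 origin. As in the parent vector, a single Tn5 NeoR/KanR gene serves both hosts. A bacterial bla-type promoter drives kanamycin resistance in bacteria, and a second SV40 early promoter with an HSV TK poly(A) signal allows G418 selection in mammalian cells. The short ble and bGH poly(A) fragments in the annotation appear to be partial matches rather than functional elements.

The stated purpose is a fluorescent marker for lacO arrays. The LacI moiety binds tandem lac operator repeats integrated in the genome, concentrating TagBFP there so the locus appears as a blue spot in live-cell microscopy. The associated publication concerns real-time observation of light-controlled transcription in living cells.
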