Features (pLannotate 1.2.2; 13 found; start..end, strand, type, name):
      9..597     +  rep_origin     ori: high-copy-number ColE1/pMB1/pBR322/pUC origin of replication
    730..1059    +  promoter       SV40 promoter: SV40 enhancer and early promoter
   1104..1802    +  CDS            TagBFP: TagBFP is a basic (constitutively fluorescent) blue fluorescent protein published in 2008, derived from Entacmaea quadricolor. It is reported to be a very rapidly-maturing monomer with very low acid sensitivity.
   1821..2885    +  CDS            lacI: lac repressor; lacI; The lac repressor binds to the lac operator to inhibit transcription in E. coli. This inhibition can be relieved by adding lactose or isopropyl-β-D-thiogalactopyranoside (IPTG).
   2928..3012    +  CDS            large T antigen (fragment): large T antigen from SV40 (simian virus 40)
   3035..3156    +  polyA_signal   SV40 poly(A) signal: SV40 polyadenylation signal
   3190..3618    -  rep_origin     f1 ori (sequence partly withheld): f1 bacteriophage origin of replication; arrow indicates direction of (+) strand synthesis
   3645..3749    +  promoter       AmpR promoter: bla
   3751..4108    +  promoter       SV40 promoter: SV40 enhancer and early promoter
   4143..4937    +  CDS            NeoR/KanR: aminoglycoside phosphotransferase from Tn5; aph(3')-II (or nptII); confers resistance to neomycin, kanamycin, and G418 (Geneticin®)
   4958..5110    +  CDS            ble (fragment): BLE_KLEPN - Experimental evidence at protein level: Swiss-Prot protein existence level 1. Binding protein with a strong affinity to the bleomycin family of antibiotics. Binds to CL990; an antimitotic-antibiotic compound. From Klebsiella pneumoniae.
   5169..5216    +  polyA_signal   HSV TK poly(A) signal: herpes simplex virus thymidine kinase polyadenylation signal (Cole and Stacy, 1985)
   5307..5323    -  polyA_signal   bGH poly(A) signal (fragment): bovine growth hormone polyadenylation signal
>Addgene plasmid #103839 | ptagBFP-LacI | addgene full sequence | sequence record 199563 | Addgene NGS Result
GGATCTTCTTGAGATCCTTTTTTTCTGCGCGTAATCTGCTGCTTGCAAACAAAAAAACCACCGCTACCAG
CGGTGGTTTGTTTGCCGGATCAAGAGCTACCAACTCTTTTTCCGAAGGTAACTGGCTTCAGCAGAGCGCA
GATACCAAATACTGTTCTTCTAGTGTAGCCGTAGTTAGGCCACCACTTCAAGAACTCTGTAGCACCGCCT
ACATACCTCGCTCTGCTAATCCTGTTACCAGTGGCTGCTGCCAGTGGCGATAAGTCGTGTCTTACCGGGT
TGGACTCAAGACGATAGTTACCGGATAAGGCGCAGCGGTCGGGCTGAACGGGGGGTTCGTGCACACAGCC
CAGCTTGGAGCGAACGACCTACACCGAACTGAGATACCTACAGCGTGAGCTATGAGAAAGCGCCACGCTT
CCCGAAGGGAGAAAGGCGGACAGGTATCCGGTAAGCGGCAGGGTCGGAACAGGAGAGCGCACGAGGGAGC
TTCCAGGGGGAAACGCCTGGTATCTTTATAGTCCTGTCGGGTTTCGCCACCTCTGACTTGAGCGTCGATT
TTTGTGATGCTCGTCAGGGGGGCGGAGCCTATGGAAAAACGCCAGCAACGCGGCCTTTTTACGGTTCCTG
GCCTTTTGCTGGCCTTTTGCTCACATGTTCTTTCCTGCGTTATCCCCTGATTCTGTGGATAACCGTATTA
CCGCCATGCATTAGTTATTACTGTGGAATGTGTGTCAGTTAGGGTGTGGAAAGTCCCCAGGCTCCCCAGC
AGGCAGAAGTATGCAAAGCATGCATCTCAATTAGTCAGCAACCAGGTGTGGAAAGTCCCCAGGCTCCCCA
GCAGGCAGAAGTATGCAAAGCATGCATCTCAATTAGTCAGCAACCATAGTCCCGCCCCTAACTCCGCCCA
TCCCGCCCCTAACTCCGCCCAGTTCCGCCCATTCTCCGCCCCATGGCTGACTAATTTTTTTTATTTATGC
AGAGGCCGAGGCCGCCTCGGCCTCTGAGCTATTCCAGAAGTAGTGAGGAGGCTTTTTTGGAGGCCTAGGC
TTTTGCAAAAAGCTAGCGCTACCGGGGCCGCTCTAGCGCTACCGGTCGCCACCATGAGCGAGCTGATTAA
GGAGAACATGCACATGAAGCTGTACATGGAGGGCACCGTGGACAACCATCACTTCAAGTGCACATCCGAG
GGCGAAGGCAAGCCCTACGAGGGCACCCAGACCATGAGAATCAAGGTGGTCGAGGGCGGCCCTCTCCCCT
TCGCCTTCGACATCCTGGCTACTAGCTTCCTCTACGGCAGCAAGACCTTCATCAACCACACCCAGGGCAT
CCCCGACTTCTTCAAGCAGTCCTTCCCTGAGGGCTTCACATGGGAGAGAGTCACCACATACGAAGACGGG
GGCGTGCTGACCGCTACCCAGGACACCAGCCTCCAGGACGGCTGCCTCATCTACAACGTCAAGATCAGAG
GGGTGAACTTCACATCCAACGGCCCTGTGATGCAGAAGAAAACACTCGGCTGGGAGGCCTTCACCGAGAC
GCTGTACCCCGCTGACGGCGGCCTGGAAGGCAGAAACGACATGGCCCTGAAGCTCGTGGGCGGGAGCCAT
CTGATCGCAAACATCAAGACCACATATAGATCCAAGAAACCCGCTAAGAACCTCAAGATGCCTGGCGTCT
ACTATGTGGACTACAGACTGGAAAGAATCAAGGAGGCCAACAACGAGACCTACGTCGAGCAGCACGAGGT
GGCAGTGGCCAGATACTGCGACCTCCCTAGCAAACTGGGGCACAAGCTTAATTCCGGACTCAGATCCATG
GTGAAACCAGTAACGTTATACGATGTCGCAGAGTATGCCGGTGTCTCTTATCAGACCGTTTCCCGCGTGG
TGAACCAGGCCAGCCACGTTTCTGCGAAAACGCGGGAAAAAGTGGAAGCGGCGATGGCGGAGCTGAATTA
CATTCCCAACCGCGTGGCACAACAACTGGCGGGCAAACAGTCGTTGCTGATTGGCGTTGCCACCTCCAGT
CTGGCCCTGCACGCGCCGTCGCAAATTGTCGCGGCGATTAAATCTCGCGCCGATCAACTGGGTGCCAGCG
TGGTGGTGTCGATGGTAGAACGAAGCGGCGTCGAAGCCTGTAAAGCGGCGGTGCACAATCTTCTCGCGCA
ACGCGTCAGTGGGCTGATCATTAACTATCCGCTGGATGACCAGGATGCCATTGCTGTGGAAGCTGCCTGC
ACTAATGTTCCGGCGTTATTTCTTGATGTCTCTGACCAGACACCCATCAACAGTATTATTTTCTCCCATG
AAGACGGTACGCGACTGGGCGTGGAGCATCTGGTCGCATTGGGTCACCAGCAAATCGCGCTGTTAGCGGG
CCCATTAAGTTCTGTCTCGGCGCGTCTGCGTCTGGCTGGCTGGCATAAATATCTCACTCGCAATCAAATT
CAGCCGATAGCGGAACGGGAAGGCGACTGGAGTGCCATGTCCGGTTTTCAACAAACCATGCAAATGCTGA
ATGAGGGCATCGTTCCCACTGCGATGCTGGTTGCCAACGATCAGATGGCGCTGGGCGCAATGCGCGCCAT
TACCGAGTCCGGGCTGCGCGTTGGTGCGGATATCTCGGTAGTGGGATACGACGATACCGAAGACAGCTCA
TGTTATATCCCGCCGTTAACCACCATCAAACAGGATTTTCGCCTGCTGGGGCAAACCAGCGTGGACCGCT
TGCTGCAACTCTCTCAGGGCCAGGCGGTGAAGGGCAATCAGCTGTTGCCCGTCTCACTGGTGAAAAGAAA
AACCACCCTGGCGCCCAATACGCAAACCGCCTCTCCCCGCGCGTTGGCCGATTCATTAATGCAGCTGGCA
CGACAGGTTTCCCGAAGCAGCCTGAGGGGGCGTCGAGATCCACCGGATCTAGATAACTGATCATAATCAG
CCATACCACATTTGTAGAGGTTTTACTTGCTTTAAAAAACCTCCCACACCTCCCCCTGAACCTGAAACAT
AAAATGAATGCAATTGTTGTTGTTAACTTGTTTATTGCAGCTTATAATGGTTACAAATAAAGCAATAGCA
TCACAAATTTCACAAATAAAGCATTTTTTTCACTGCATTCTAGTTGTGGTTTGTCCAAACTCATCAATGT
ATCTTAAGGCGTAAATTGTAAGCGTTAATATTTTGTTAAAATTCGCGTTAAATTTTTGTTAAATCAGCTC
ATTTTTTAACCAATAGGCCGAAATCGGCAAAATCCCTTATAAATCAAAAGAATAGACCGAGATAGGGT
[37 nt withheld, positions 3289-3325]
AAAGAACGTGGACTCCAACGTCAAAGG
[49 nt withheld, positions 3353-3401]
T
[91 nt withheld, positions 3403-3493]
G
[124 nt withheld, positions 3495-3618]
CAGGTGGCACTTTTCGGGGAAATGTGCGCGGAACCCCTATTTGTTTATTTTTCTAAATACATTCAAATAT
GTATCCGCTCATGAGACAATAACCCTGATAAATGCTTCAATAATATTGAAAAAGGAAGAGTCCTGAGGCG
GAAAGAACCAGCTGTGGAATGTGTGTCAGTTAGGGTGTGGAAAGTCCCCAGGCTCCCCAGCAGGCAGAAG
TATGCAAAGCATGCATCTCAATTAGTCAGCAACCAGGTGTGGAAAGTCCCCAGGCTCCCCAGCAGGCAGA
AGTATGCAAAGCATGCATCTCAATTAGTCAGCAACCATAGTCCCGCCCCTAACTCCGCCCATCCCGCCCC
TAACTCCGCCCAGTTCCGCCCATTCTCCGCCCCATGGCTGACTAATTTTTTTTATTTATGCAGAGGCCGA
GGCCGCCTCGGCCTCTGAGCTATTCCAGAAGTAGTGAGGAGGCTTTTTTGGAGGCCTAGGCTTTTGCAAA
GATCGATCAAGAGACAGGATGAGGATCGTTTCGCATGATTGAACAAGATGGATTGCACGCAGGTTCTCCG
GCCGCTTGGGTGGAGAGGCTATTCGGCTATGACTGGGCACAACAGACAATCGGCTGCTCTGATGCCGCCG
TGTTCCGGCTGTCAGCGCAGGGGCGCCCGGTTCTTTTTGTCAAGACCGACCTGTCCGGTGCCCTGAATGA
ACTGCAAGACGAGGCAGCGCGGCTATCGTGGCTGGCCACGACGGGCGTTCCTTGCGCAGCTGTGCTCGAC
GTTGTCACTGAAGCGGGAAGGGACTGGCTGCTATTGGGCGAAGTGCCGGGGCAGGATCTCCTGTCATCTC
ACCTTGCTCCTGCCGAGAAAGTATCCATCATGGCTGATGCAATGCGGCGGCTGCATACGCTTGATCCGGC
TACCTGCCCATTCGACCACCAAGCGAAACATCGCATCGAGCGAGCACGTACTCGGATGGAAGCCGGTCTT
GTCGATCAGGATGATCTGGACGAAGAGCATCAGGGGCTCGCGCCAGCCGAACTGTTCGCCAGGCTCAAGG
CGAGCATGCCCGACGGCGAGGATCTCGTCGTGACCCATGGCGATGCCTGCTTGCCGAATATCATGGTGGA
AAATGGCCGCTTTTCTGGATTCATCGACTGTGGCCGGCTGGGTGTGGCGGACCGCTATCAGGACATAGCG
TTGGCTACCCGTGATATTGCTGAAGAGCTTGGCGGCGAATGGGCTGACCGCTTCCTCGTGCTTTACGGTA
TCGCCGCTCCCGATTCGCAGCGCATCGCCTTCTATCGCCTTCTTGACGAGTTCTTCTGAGCGGGACTCTG
GGGTTCGAAATGACCGACCAAGCGACGCCCAACCTGCCATCACGAGATTTCGATTCCACCGCCGCCTTCT
ATGAAAGGTTGGGCTTCGGAATCGTTTTCCGGGACGCCGGCTGGATGATCCTCCAGCGCGGGGATCTCAT
GCTGGAGTTCTTCGCCCACCCTAGGGGGAGGCTAACTGAAACACGGAAGGAGACAATACCGGAAGGAACC
CGCGCTATGACGGCAATAAAAAGACAGAATAAAACGCACGGTGTTGGGTCGTTTGTTCATAAACGCGGGG
TTCGGTCCCAGGGCTGGCACTCTGTCGATACCCCACCGAGACCCCATTGGGGCCAATACGCCCGCGTTTC
TTCCTTTTCCCCACCCCACCCCCCAAGTTCGGGTGAAGGCCCAGGGCTCGCAGCCAACGTCGGGGCGGCA
GGCCCTGCCATAGCCTCAGGTTACTCATATATACTTTAGATTGATTTAAAACTTCATTTTTAATTTAAAA
GGATCTAGGTGAAGATCCTTTTTGATAATCTCATGACCAAAATCCCTTAACGTGAGTTTTCGTTCCACTG
AGCGTCAGACCCCGTAGAAAAGATCAAA
