>Addgene plasmid #103839 | ptagBFP-LacI | depositor partial sequence | sequence record 196771 | partial backbone - insert - partial backbone
ACCGGGTTGGACTCAAGACGATAGTTACCGGATAAGGCGCAGCGGTCGGGCTGAACGGGGGGTTCGTGCA
CACAGCCCAGCTTGGAGCGAACGACCTACACCGAACTGAGATACCTACAGCGTGAGCTATGAGAAAGCGC
CACGCTTCCCGAAGGGAGAAAGGCGGACAGGTATCCGGTAAGCGGCAGGGTCGGAACAGGAGAGCGCACG
AGGGAGCTTCCAGGGGGAAACGCCTGGTATCTTTATAGTCCTGTCGGGTTTCGCCACCTCTGACTTGAGC
GTCGATTTTTGTGATGCTCGTCAGGGGGGCGGAGCCTATGGAAAAACGCCAGCAACGCGGCCTTTTTACG
GTTCCTGGCCTTTTGCTGGCCTTTTGCTCACATGTTCTTTCCTGCGTTATCCCCTGATTCTGTGGATAAC
CGTATTACCGCCATGCATTAGTTATTACTGTGGAATGTGTGTCAGTTAGGGTGTGGAAAGTCCCCAGGCT
CCCCAGCAGGCAGAAGTATGCAAAGCATGCATCTCAATTAGTCAGCAACCAGGTGTGGAAAGTCCCCAGG
CTCCCCAGCAGGCAGAAGTATGCAAAGCATGCATCTCAATTAGTCAGCAACCATAGTCCCGCCCCTAACT
CCGCCCATCCCGCCCCTAACTCCGCCCAGTTCCGCCCATTCTCCGCCCCATGGCTGACTAATTTTTTTTA
TTTATGCAGAGGCCGAGGCCGCCTCGGCCTCTGAGCTATTCCAGAAGTAGTGAGGAGGCTTTTTTGGAGG
CCTAGGCTTTTGCAAAAAGCTAGCGCTACCGGGGCCGCTCTAGCGCTACCGGTCGCCACCATGAGCGAGC
TGATTAAGGAGAACATGCACATGAAGCTGTACATGGAGGGCACCGTGGACAACCATCACTTCAAGTGCAC
ATCCGAGGGCGAAGGCAAGCCCTACGAGGGCACCCAGACCATGAGAATCAAGGTGGTCGAGGGCGGCCCT
CTCCCCTTCGCCTTCGACATCCTGGCTACTAGCTTCCTCTACGGCAGCAAGACCTTCATCAACCACACCC
AGGGCATCCCCGACTTCTTCAAGCAGTCCTTCCCTGAGGGCTTCACATGGGAGAGAGTCACCACATACGA
AGACGGGGGCGTGCTGACCGCTACCCAGGACACCAGCCTCCAGGACGGCTGCCTCATCTACAACGTCAAG
ATCAGAGGGGTGAACTTCACATCCAACGGCCCTGTGATGCAGAAGAAAACACTCGGCTGGGAGGCCTTCA
CCGAGACGCTGTACCCCGCTGACGGCGGCCTGGAAGGCAGAAACGACATGGCCCTGAAGCTCGTGGGCGG
GAGCCATCTGATCGCAAACATCAAGACCACATATAGATCCAAGAAACCCGCTAAGAACCTCAAGATGCCT
GGCGTCTACTATGTGGACTACAGACTGGAAAGAATCAAGGAGGCCAACAACGAGACCTACGTCGAGCAGC
ACGAGGTGGCAGTGGCCAGATACTGCGACCTCCCTAGCAAACTGGGGCACAAGCTTAATTCCGGACTCAG
ATCCATGGTGAAACCAGTAACGTTATACGATGTCGCAGAGTATGCCGGTGTCTCTTATCAGACCGTTTCC
CGCGTGGTGAACCAGGCCAGCCACGTTTCTGCGAAAACGCGGGAAAAAGTGGAAGCGGCGATGGCGGAGC
TGAATTACATTCCCAACCGCGTGGCACAACAACTGGCGGGCAAACAGTCGTTGCTGATTGGCGTTGCCAC
CTCCAGTCTGGCCCTGCACGCGCCGTCGCAAATTGTCGCGGCGATTAAATCTCGCGCCGATCAACTGGGT
GCCAGCGTGGTGGTGTCGATGGTAGAACGAAGCGGCGTCGAAGCCTGTAAAGCGGCGGTGCACAATCTTC
TCGCGCAACGCGTCAGTGGGCTGATCATTAACTATCCGCTGGATGACCAGGATGCCATTGCTGTGGAAGC
TGCCTGCACTAATGTTCCGGCGTTATTTCTTGATGTCTCTGACCAGACACCCATCAACAGTATTATTTTC
TCCCATGAAGACGGTACGCGACTGGGCGTGGAGCATCTGGTCGCATTGGGTCACCAGCAAATCGCGCTGT
TAGCGGGCCCATTAAGTTCTGTCTCGGCGCGTCTGCGTCTGGCTGGCTGGCATAAATATCTCACTCGCAA
TCAAATTCAGCCGATAGCGGAACGGGAAGGCGACTGGAGTGCCATGTCCGGTTTTCAACAAACCATGCAA
ATGCTGAATGAGGGCATCGTTCCCACTGCGATGCTGGTTGCCAACGATCAGATGGCGCTGGGCGCAATGC
GCGCCATTACCGAGTCCGGGCTGCGCGTTGGTGCGGATATCTCGGTAGTGGGATACGACGATACCGAAGA
CAGCTCATGTTATATCCCGCCGTTAACCACCATCAAACAGGATTTTCGCCTGCTGGGGCAAACCAGCGTG
GACCGCTTGCTGCAACTCTCTCAGGGCCAGGCGGTGAAGGGCAATCAGCTGTTGCCCGTCTCACTGGTGA
AAAGAAAAACCACCCTGGCGCCCAATACGCAAACCGCCTCTCCCCGCGCGTTGGCCGATTCATTAATGCA
GCTGGCACGACAGGTTTCCCGAAGCAGCCTGAGGGGGCGTCGAGATCCACCGGATCTAGATAACTGATCA
TAATCAGCCATACCACATTTGTAGAGGTTTTACTTGCTTTAAAAAACCTCCCACACCTCCCCCTGAACCT
GAAACATAAAATGAATGCAATTGTTGTTGTTAACTTGTTTATTGCAGCTTATAATGGTTACAAATAAAGC
AATAGCATCACAAATTTCACAAATAAAGCATTTTTTTCACTGCATTCTAGTTGTGGTTTGTCCAAACTCA
TCAATGTATCTTAAGGCGTAAATTGTAAGCGTTAATATTTTGTTAAAATTCGCGTTAAATTTTTGTTAAA
TCAGCTCATTTTTTAACCAATAGGCCGAAATCGGCAAAATCCCTTATAAATCAAAAGAATAGACCGAGAT
AGGGT
[37 nt withheld, positions 3016-3052]
AAAGAACGTGGACTCCAACGTCAAAGG
[49 nt withheld, positions 3080-3128]
TAATCAAGTTTTTTGGGGTCGAGGTGCCGT
[61 nt withheld, positions 3159-3219]
G
[124 nt withheld, positions 3221-3344]
CAGGTGGCACTTTT
