>Addgene plasmid #103839 | ptagBFP-LacI | depositor partial sequence | sequence record 196772 | tagBFP
ATGAGCGAGCTGATTAAGGAGAACATGCACATGAAGCTGTACATGGAGGGCACCGTGGACAACCATCACT
TCAAGTGCACATCCGAGGGCGAAGGCAAGCCCTACGAGGGCACCCAGACCATGAGAATCAAGGTGGTCGA
GGGCGGCCCTCTCCCCTTCGCCTTCGACATCCTGGCTACTAGCTTCCTCTACGGCAGCAAGACCTTCATC
AACCACACCCAGGGCATCCCCGACTTCTTCAAGCAGTCCTTCCCTGAGGGCTTCACATGGGAGAGAGTCA
CCACATACGAAGACGGGGGCGTGCTGACCGCTACCCAGGACACCAGCCTCCAGGACGGCTGCCTCATCTA
CAACGTCAAGATCAGAGGGGTGAACTTCACATCCAACGGCCCTGTGATGCAGAAGAAAACACTCGGCTGG
GAGGCCTTCACCGAGACGCTGTACCCCGCTGACGGCGGCCTGGAAGGCAGAAACGACATGGCCCTGAAGC
TCGTGGGCGGGAGCCATCTGATCGCAAACATCAAGACCACATATAGATCCAAGAAACCCGCTAAGAACCT
CAAGATGCCTGGCGTCTACTATGTGGACTACAGACTGGAAAGAATCAAGGAGGCCAACAACGAGACCTAC
GTCGAGCAGCACGAGGTGGCAGTGGCCAGATACTGCGACCTCCCTAGCAAACTGGGGCACAAGCTTAAT
